>Addgene plasmid #69787 | pHL 1477 | addgene partial sequence | sequence record 127415 | K1 5'-CAGTCATAGCCGAATAGCCT-3'
TGCATCCATCTTGTTCAATCATGCGAAACGATCCTCATCCTGTCTCTTGATCAGATCTTGATCCCCTGCG
CCATCAGATCCTTGGCGGCAAGAAAGCCATCCAGTTTACTTTGCAGGGCTTCCCAACCTTACCAGAGGGC
GCCCCAGCTGGCAATTCCGGTTCGCTTGCTGTCCATAAAACCGCCCAGTCTAGCTATCGCCATGTAAGCC
CACTGCAAGCTACCTGCTTTCTCTTTGCGCTTGCGTTTTCCCTTGTCCAGATAGCCCAGTAGCTGACATT
CATCCGGGGTCAGCACCGTTTCTGCGGACTGGCTTTCTACGTGTTCCGCTTCCTTTAGCAGCCCTTGCGC
CCTGAGTGCTTGCGGCAGCGTGAGCTTCAAAAGCGCTCTGAAGTTCCTATACTTTCTAGAGAATAGGAAC
TTCGAACTGCAGGTCGACGGATCCCCGGAATGACGTCTAAGAAACCATTATTATCATGACATTAACCTAT
AAAAATAGGCGTATCACGAGGCCCTTTCGTCTTCACCTCGAGTCCCTATCAGTGATAGAGATTGACATCC
CTATCAGTGATAGAGATACTGTCGACTTGCCGACTGATTAATGAGGGTTAATCAGTATGCAGTGGCATAA
AAAAGCAAATAAAGGCATATAACAGAGGGTTAATAACATGAAAGTTAAAGTACTGTCCCTCCTGGTCCCA
GCTAGCAACATGCATGCACACGATTAACATCGCTAAGAACGACTTCTCTGACATCGAACTGGCTGCTATC
CCGTTCAACACTCTGGCTGACCATTACGGTGAGCGTTTAGCTCGCGAACAGTTGGCCCTTGAGCATGAGT
CTTACGAGATGGGTGAAGCACGCTTCCGCAAGATGTTTGAGCGTCAACTTAAAGCTGGTGAGGTTGCGGA
TAACGCTGCCGCCAAGCCTCTCATCACTACCCTACTCCCTAAGATGATTGCACGCATCAACGACTGG
