[The description below was written by a language model from this plasmid's Addgene catalogue record.]
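Description:
pHL 1477 is a bacterial expression and synthetic biology plasmid built on a ColE-type backbone, so it replicates in standard E. coli cloning strains from a ColE origin. It is selected with kanamycin; the copy number is recorded as unknown. The kanamycin resistance marker is associated with FRT sites, the recognition targets of the Flp recombinase. This arrangement is commonly used so that a resistance cassette can be excised after selection, for example following integration of a cassette into a bacterial chromosome. The record does not say explicitly whether this plasmid is used as such a template or how the FRT sites are positioned.

The payload is the gene for T7 RNA polymerase (T7RNAP) under control of the pTet promoter, a tetracycline-responsive promoter that is repressed by TetR and induced by tetracycline analogues. No repressor gene is listed on the plasmid, so regulation presumably depends on TetR supplied elsewhere. An OmpC leader is recorded at the N-terminal end of the polymerase, upstream of its coding region. Whether this element serves as a 5' untranslated or translation-initiation region or as part of a fusion protein is not specified. Transcription is ended by a T1 terminator downstream of the gene.

Together these parts form a compact, inducible T7 RNA polymerase module that can drive expression from T7 promoters placed elsewhere in a cell. The associated publication concerns horizontal transfer of DNA methylation patterns into bacterial chromosomes, but the record does not detail the specific role this construct played in that work. No feature table or total size is given.
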