Addgene plasmid #69787: pHL 1477
Purpose: KanR with FRT sites + ptet::OmpC::T7RNAP::T1 terminator + ColE
Depositing lab: Han Lim. Depositing organization: University of California, Berkeley. Publication: Horizontal transfer of DNA methylation patterns into bacterial chromosomes. Shin JE, Lin C, Lim HN. Nucleic Acids Res. 2016 Apr 15. pii: gkw230. 10.1093/nar/gkw230 PubMed 27084942.
Backbone
  Vector backbone: ColE
  Modifications to backbone: FRT sites
  Vector type: Bacterial Expression, Synthetic Biology
Growth in bacteria
  Bacterial resistance: Kanamycin, 50 μg/mL
  Growth temperature: 37°C
  Growth strain: DH5alpha
  Copy number: Unknown
Gene/Insert
  Gene/Insert name: T7RNAP
  Promoter: pTet
  Tag / fusion protein: OmpC leader (N terminal on backbone)
  Cloning method: Unknown
  Sequencing primers: 5′ TETp-fwd; 3′ T1ter-Rev
Terms and licenses: Academic/Nonprofit Terms; Industry Terms: Not Available to Industry
How to cite: pHL 1477 was a gift from Han Lim (Addgene plasmid # 69787 ; http://n2t.net/addgene:69787 ; RRID:Addgene_69787)
